>Addgene plasmid #11507 | pGEM-human TCR zeta/2470 | addgene partial sequence | sequence record 18306 | T7 5'-TAATACGACTCACTATAGGG-3'
GCTGGGCAGTTATAGGTCCCATGTGTTGCGTCTTCCTGCGAGGCCTTCACAAAGATGATTTTGTCATTCG
CTGAAAGCGTGAAGTGAATCAACGGCCTCCTCTTGCTCCGCAGCACTTTATTCACACTGTGTAACCACAC
TGTTTTTTATGCCACTTTGTGCACAGCTCATCAAGGTCAGTCTGTTCATCTTCTGGCCCCTGTAGCACAT
GGTACAGTTCAATGGTGCGGCACAGAGGCCTGAGGCAGGGAGGCTCCCGCTGCCCTCGCAGGCCCTGGCT
GACCCTCCCCTGCCCGCCCACCTTCCCATGCCCCTGCAGCTCCCTGGTTGCACCTGGCCTAGGCTCCTTT
CCATCTGCCCCTCTGCCCGGCCCTCTCACCAGGGAGGCACAACATGGCCCAGTACAGTTACCTTGAAAGG
AGGTGAAGGTGACAACAGAAGCCAAATTTACAGCAGGAGTGAAGCCACTCAGACACAGAGTGATACAGAC
ATTAGGGCATGTGCTAGCATCTGCGCTTTCTCTGGGGACTTTACAAAACAGACTCAACAACTCAGCTGTG
AGAGGCAGTGCGCCCGCCTCCCAGGGAGAACGAGGAACCGCCAGGAGACAGGTCTACCTGCACCACCGGC
AAACCAGAGGGCCCAAGGCCAGGGCCGTAAGCCCT
