[The description below was written by a language model from this plasmid's Addgene catalogue record.]
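Description:
pGEM-human TCR zeta/2470 is a general-purpose bacterial cloning plasmid built on the Promega pGEM-3 backbone (about 3.2 kb) and carrying a human cDNA for the T-cell receptor zeta chain, the product of the CD247 gene (also known as CD3-zeta, CD3Z or TCRZ). It is maintained in E. coli as a high-copy plasmid under ampicillin selection. No feature table accompanies the record, so the origin of replication and the exact layout of backbone elements are not itemised. pGEM-family vectors are standard high-copy cloning plasmids with a beta-lactamase marker.

The insert is roughly 1.7 kb, is recorded as unmutated, and corresponds to a deposited GenBank cDNA entry. It was placed between XbaI at the 5′ end and EcoRI at the 3′ end, and both sites remain intact, so the fragment can be released or subcloned with these enzymes. T7 and SP6 are listed as the 5′ and 3′ sequencing primers, consistent with the opposing phage RNA polymerase promoters that flank the pGEM-3 polylinker. That arrangement generally allows in vitro transcription of either strand, for example to make sense RNA or antisense probes. The record does not state that the plasmid was used this way. No eukaryotic promoter, epitope tag or reporter is recorded, so the construct is best regarded as a cDNA source and not as a mammalian expression vector. It derives from work on the molecular cloning and chromosomal localisation of the human zeta chain. It serves as a template for sequencing, probe generation or transfer of the CD247 coding region into other vectors.
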