Addgene plasmid #11507: pGEM-human TCR zeta/2470
Depositing lab: Allan Weissman. Depositing organization: National Cancer Institute (NCI). Publication: Molecular cloning and chromosomal localization of the human T-cell receptor zeta chain: distinction from the molecular CD3 complex. Weissman AM, Hou D, Orloff DG, Modi WS, Seuanez H, O'Brien SJ, Klausner RD. Proc Natl Acad Sci U S A. 1988 Dec . 85(24):9709-13. 10.1073/pnas.85.24.9709 PubMed 2974162.
Backbone
  Vector backbone: pGEM-3
  Backbone manufacturer: Promega
  Backbone size w/o insert (bp): 3200
  Vector type: general cloning
Growth in bacteria
  Bacterial resistance: Ampicillin, 100 μg/mL
  Growth temperature: 37°C
  Growth strain: DH5alpha
  Copy number: High Copy
Gene/Insert
  Gene/Insert name: TCR zeta
  Species: H. sapiens (human)
  Insert size (bp): 1700
  Mutation: n/a
  GenBank ID: J04132
  Entrez Gene: CD247 (a.k.a. CD3-ZETA, CD3H, CD3Q, CD3Z, CD3ZETA, IMD25, T3Z, TCRZ)
  Cloning method: Restriction Enzyme; 5′ cloning site Xba I (not destroyed); 3′ cloning site EcoR I (not destroyed)
  Sequencing primers: 5′ T7; 3′ SP6
Terms and licenses: Academic/Nonprofit Terms; Industry Terms: Not Available to Industry
How to cite: pGEM-human TCR zeta/2470 was a gift from Allan Weissman (Addgene plasmid # 11507 ; http://n2t.net/addgene:11507 ; RRID:Addgene_11507)
